Addgene plasmid #144081: TFORF1138
Purpose: Lentiviral vector for overexpressing transcription factor ORFs with unique 24-bp barcodes. Barcodes facilitate identification of transcription factors in pooled screens.
Depositing lab: Feng Zhang. Depositing organization: Broad Institute. Publication: A transcription factor atlas of directed differentiation. Joung J, Ma S, Tay T, Geiger-Schuller KR, Kirchgatterer PC, Verdine VK, Guo B, Arias-Garcia MA, Allen WE, Singh A, Kuksenko O, Abudayyeh OO, Gootenberg JS, Fu Z, Macrae RK, Buenrostro JD, Regev A, Zhang F. Cell. 2023 Jan 5;186(1):209-229.e26. doi: 10.1016/j.cell.2022.11.026. PubMed 36608654.
Backbone
  Vector backbone: pLX_TRC317
  Backbone manufacturer: Broad Institute Genetic Perturbation Platform
  Backbone size w/o insert (bp): 8264
  Vector type: Mammalian Expression, Lentiviral
  Selectable markers: Puromycin
Growth in bacteria
  Bacterial resistance: Ampicillin, 100 μg/mL
  Growth temperature: 37°C
  Growth strain: NEB Stable
  Copy number: High Copy
Gene/Insert
  Gene/Insert name: LRRFIP1
  Species: H. sapiens (human)
  Insert size (bp): 2360
  Entrez Gene: LRRFIP1 (a.k.a. FLAP-1, FLAP1, FLIIAP1, GCF-2, GCF2, HUFI-1, TRIP)
  Promoter: EF1a
  Cloning method: Unknown
  Sequencing primers: 5′ GGGTGGAGACTGAAGTTAGGCCAG; 3′ CACATAGCGTAAAAGGAGCAACATAG
Terms and licenses: Academic/Nonprofit Terms; Industry Terms: Not Available to Industry
Depositor comments: NM_001137553,ENST00000289175 . The transcription factor ORF portion of this plasmid was synthesized by Genewiz. Please test multiple small colonies in case of plasmid recombination. To make this collection available in a timely manner, a portion of this collection was not fully sequenced by Addgene. If an Addgene verified full plasmid sequence is not available, please contact us prior to placing an order to request the full sequence.
How to cite: TFORF1138 was a gift from Feng Zhang (Addgene plasmid # 144081 ; http://n2t.net/addgene:144081 ; RRID:Addgene_144081)
