[The description below was written by a language model from this plasmid's Addgene catalogue record and pLannotate feature annotations shown in this document.]
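Description:
TFORF1138 is a lentiviral mammalian expression plasmid built on the pLX_TRC317 backbone that carries the human LRRFIP1 open reading frame (also known as GCF2 or TRIP). It belongs to a barcoded transcription factor ORF collection. In bacteria it is maintained through a high-copy ColE1/pUC-type origin and selected with ampicillin via the bla gene. An f1 origin and remnants of a lac/lacZα cloning region, flanked by T3 and T7 promoters, are also present in the backbone. The depositor notes that the plasmid can recombine, as is common with LTR-containing vectors.

The viral portion has a third-generation, self-inactivating layout. An RSV promoter drives a truncated HIV-1 5' LTR, followed by the Ψ packaging signal with a gag fragment, the Rev response element, a cPPT/CTS and a ΔU3 3' LTR with a downstream SV40 polyadenylation signal. Two cassettes sit between the LTRs. The first is an SV40 early promoter/origin driving puromycin N-acetyltransferase, which allows selection of transduced cells. The second is a full EF-1α promoter driving the LRRFIP1 ORF, with a WPRE downstream to enhance transcript stability and expression. The ORF was made synthetically and corresponds to a specific reference transcript isoform. LRRFIP1 is annotated as a transcriptional repressor that binds GC-rich sequences and also influences Toll-like receptor signalling.

According to the record, each construct in the collection carries a unique 24-bp barcode. The barcode is not annotated as a separate feature in the table, so its position cannot be stated from the record. The barcode lets the overexpressed factor be identified by sequencing, so the plasmid can be used alone for stable LRRFIP1 overexpression or pooled with other library members in transcription factor screens, such as those for directed differentiation.
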