Features (pLannotate 1.2.2; 31 found; start..end, strand, type, name):
      5..231     +  promoter       RSV promoter: Rous sarcoma virus enhancer/promoter
    232..412     +  LTR            5' LTR (truncated): truncated 5' long terminal repeat (LTR) from HIV-1
    459..584     +  misc_feature   HIV-1 Ψ: packaging signal of human immunodeficiency virus type 1
    568..931     +  CDS            HIV-1 gag (fragment): gag protein from human immunodeficiency virus 1; gag
   1077..1310    +  misc_feature   RRE: The Rev response element (RRE) of HIV-1 allows for Rev-dependent mRNA export from the nucleus to the cytoplasm.
   1687..1713    +  CDS            Rev (fragment): human immunodeficiency virus 1 (HIV-1) Rev protein; rev; enhances nuclear export of unspliced and incompletely spliced viral mRNAs
   1720..1743    +  promoter       SV40 promoter (fragment): SV40 early promoter
   1744..1815    +  promoter       SV40 promoter (fragment): SV40 enhancer and early promoter
   1839..1974    +  rep_origin     SV40 ori: SV40 origin of replication
   2020..2616    +  CDS            PuroR (fragment): puromycin N-acetyltransferase; pac from Streptomyces; confers resistance to puromycin
   2665..2782    +  misc_feature   cPPT/CTS: central polypurine tract and central termination sequence of HIV-1
   2847..2913    +  CDS            small t antigen (fragment): SV40 (simian virus 40) small t antigen
   2920..4098    +  promoter       EF-1α promoter: strong constitutive promoter for human elongation factor EF-1α
   4115..6370    +  CDS            LRRFIP1 (fragment): LRRF1_HUMAN - Also known as GCF2, TRIP. Experimental evidence at protein level: Swiss-Prot protein existence level 1. Transcriptional repressor which preferentially binds to the GC-rich consensus sequence (5'-AGCCCCCGGCG-3') and may regulate expression of TNF, EGFR and PDGFA. May control smooth muscle cells proliferation following artery injury through PDGFA repression. May also bind double-stranded RNA. Positively regulates Toll-like receptor (TLR) signaling in response to agonist probably by competing with the negative FLII regulator for MYD88-binding. From Homo sapiens (Human).
   6386..6439    +  promoter       U6 promoter (fragment): RNA polymerase III promoter for human U6 snRNA
   6481..7069    +  misc_feature   WPRE: woodchuck hepatitis virus posttranscriptional regulatory element
   7120..7139    +  misc_feature   cPPT/CTS (fragment): central polypurine tract and central termination sequence of HIV-1
   7141..7374    +  LTR            3' LTR (ΔU3): self-inactivating 3' long terminal repeat (LTR) from HIV-1
   7452..7573    +  polyA_signal   SV40 poly(A) signal: SV40 polyadenylation signal
   7613..7748    +  rep_origin     SV40 ori: SV40 origin of replication
   7769..7787    -  promoter       T7 promoter: promoter for bacteriophage T7 RNA polymerase
   7795..7950    +  CDS            lacZα (fragment): LacZα fragment of β-galactosidase; lacZ fragment
   7955..8383    +  rep_origin     f1 ori (sequence partly withheld): f1 bacteriophage origin of replication; arrow indicates direction of (+) strand synthesis
   8436..8540    +  promoter       AmpR promoter: bla
   8541..9401    +  CDS            AmpR: β-lactamase; bla; confers resistance to ampicillin, carbenicillin, and related antibiotics
   9572..10160   +  rep_origin     ori: high-copy-number ColE1/pMB1/pBR322/pUC origin of replication
  10343..10435   +  CDS            lacI (fragment): lac repressor; lacI; The lac repressor binds to the lac operator to inhibit transcription in E. coli. This inhibition can be relieved by adding lactose or isopropyl-β-D-thiogalactopyranoside (IPTG).
  10448..10469   +  protein_bind   CAP binding site: CAP binding activates transcription in the presence of cAMP. E. coli catabolite activator protein
  10484..10514   +  promoter       lac promoter: promoter for the E. coli lac operon
  10522..10538   +  protein_bind   lac operator: The lac repressor binds to the lac operator to inhibit transcription in E. coli. This inhibition can be relieved by adding lactose or isopropyl-β-D-thiogalactopyranoside (IPTG). lac repressor encoded by lacI
  10583..10601   +  promoter       T3 promoter: promoter for bacteriophage T3 RNA polymerase
>Addgene plasmid #144081 | TFORF1138 | addgene full sequence | sequence record 396165 | Addgene NGS Result
TTAATGTAGTCTTATGCAATACTCTTGTAGTCTTGCAACATGGTAACGATGAGTTAGCAACATGCCTTAC
AAGGAGAGAAAAAGCACCGTGCATGCCGATTGGTGGAAGTAAGGTGGTACGATCGTGCCTTATTAGGAAG
GCAACAGACGGGTCTGACATGGATTGGACGAACCACTGAATTGCCGCATTGCAGAGATATTGTATTTAAG
TGCCTAGCTCGATACATAAACGGGTCTCTCTGGTTAGACCAGATCTGAGCCTGGGAGCTCTCTGGCTAAC
TAGGGAACCCACTGCTTAAGCCTCAATAAAGCTTGCCTTGAGTGCTTCAAGTAGTGTGTGCCCGTCTGTT
GTGTGACTCTGGTAACTAGAGATCCCTCAGACCCTTTTAGTCAGTGTGGAAAATCTCTAGCAGTGGCGCC
CGAACAGGGACTTGAAAGCGAAAGGGAAACCAGAGGAGCTCTCTCGACGCAGGACTCGGCTTGCTGAAGC
GCGCACGGCAAGAGGCGAGGGGCGGCGACTGGTGAGTACGCCAAAAATTTTGACTAGCGGAGGCTAGAAG
GAGAGAGATGGGTGCGAGAGCGTCAGTATTAAGCGGGGGAGAATTAGATCGCGATGGGAAAAAATTCGGT
TAAGGCCAGGGGGAAAGAAAAAATATAAATTAAAACATATAGTATGGGCAAGCAGGGAGCTAGAACGATT
CGCAGTTAATCCTGGCCTGTTAGAAACATCAGAAGGCTGTAGACAAATACTGGGACAGCTACAACCATCC
CTTCAGACAGGATCAGAAGAACTTAGATCATTATATAATACAGTAGCAACCCTCTATTGTGTGCATCAAA
GGATAGAGATAAAAGACACCAAGGAAGCTTTAGACAAGATAGAGGAAGAGCAAAACAAAAGTAAGACCAC
CGCACAGCAAGCGGCCGCTGATCTTCAGACCTGGAGGAGGAGATATGAGGGACAATTGGAGAAGTGAATT
ATATAAATATAAAGTAGTAAAAATTGAACCATTAGGAGTAGCACCCACCAAGGCAAAGAGAAGAGTGGTG
CAGAGAGAAAAAAGAGCAGTGGGAATAGGAGCTTTGTTCCTTGGGTTCTTGGGAGCAGCAGGAAGCACTA
TGGGCGCAGCGTCAATGACGCTGACGGTACAGGCCAGACAATTATTGTCTGGTATAGTGCAGCAGCAGAA
CAATTTGCTGAGGGCTATTGAGGCGCAACAGCATCTGTTGCAACTCACAGTCTGGGGCATCAAGCAGCTC
CAGGCAAGAATCCTGGCTGTGGAAAGATACCTAAAGGATCAACAGCTCCTGGGGATTTGGGGTTGCTCTG
GAAAACTCATTTGCACCACTGCTGTGCCTTGGAATGCTAGTTGGAGTAATAAATCTCTGGAACAGATTTG
GAATCACACGACCTGGATGGAGTGGGACAGAGAAATTAACAATTACACAAGCTTAATACACTCCTTAATT
GAAGAATCGCAAAACCAGCAAGAAAAGAATGAACAAGAATTATTGGAATTAGATAAATGGGCAAGTTTGT
GGAATTGGTTTAACATAACAAATTGGCTGTGGTATATAAAATTATTCATAATGATAGTAGGAGGCTTGGT
AGGTTTAAGAATAGTTTTTGCTGTACTTTCTATAGTGAATAGAGTTAGGCAGGGATATTCACCATTATCG
TTTCAGACCCACCTCCCAACCCCGAGGGGACCCATGCATTGCATCTCAATTAGTCAGCAACCAGGTGTGG
AAAGTCCCCAGGCTCCCCAGCAGGCAGAAGTATGCAAAGCATGCGTCTCAATTAGTCAGCAACCATAGTC
CCGCCCCTAACTCCGCCCATCCCGCCCCTAACTCCGCCCAGTTCCGCCCATTCTCCGCCCCATGGCTGAC
TAATTTTTTTTATTTATGCAGAGGCCGAGGCCGCCTCGGCCTCTGAGCTATTCCAGAAGTAGTGAGGAGG
CTTTTTTGGAGGCCTAGGCTTTTGCAAAAAGCTTTCTAGAGGTACCACCGGAGCTTACCATGACCGAGTA
CAAGCCCACGGTGCGCCTCGCCACCCGCGACGACGTCCCCAGGGCCGTACGCACCCTCGCCGCCGCGTTC
GCCGACTACCCCGCCACGCGCCACACCGTCGATCCGGACCGCCACATCGAGCGGGTCACCGAGCTGCAAG
AACTCTTCCTCACGCGCGTCGGGCTCGACATCGGCAAGGTGTGGGTCGCGGACGACGGCGCCGCCGTGGC
GGTCTGGACCACGCCGGAGAGCGTCGAAGCGGGGGCGGTGTTCGCCGAGATCGGCCCGCGCATGGCCGAG
TTGAGCGGTTCCCGGCTGGCCGCGCAGCAACAGATGGAAGGCCTCCTGGCGCCGCACCGGCCCAAGGAGC
CCGCGTGGTTCCTGGCCACCGTCGGCGTCTCGCCCGACCACCAGGGCAAGGGTCTGGGCAGCGCCGTCGT
GCTCCCCGGAGTGGAGGCGGCCGAGCGCGCCGGGGTGCCCGCCTTCCTGGAGACCTCCGCGCCCCGCAAC
CTCCCCTTCTACGAGCGGCTCGGCTTCACCGTCACCGCCGACGTCGAGGTGCCCGAAGGACCGCGCACCT
GGTGCATGACCCGCAAGCCCGGTGCCAGTTAACGAATTCTAGATCTTGAGACAAATGGCAGTATTCATCC
ACAATTTTAAAAGAAAAGGGGGGATTGGGGGGTACAGTGCAGGGGAAAGAATAGTAGACATAATAGCAAC
AGACATACAAACTAAAGAATTACAAAAACAAATTACAAAAATTCAAAATTTTCGGGTTTATTACAGGGAC
AGCAGAGATCCACTTTGGCGCCGGCTCGAGGCCTGCAGGTGCAAAGATGGATAAAGTTTTAAACAGAGAG
GAATCTTTGCAGCTAATGGACCTTCTAGGTCTTGAAAGGAGTGGGAATTGGCTCCGGTGCCCGTCAGTGG
GCAGAGCGCACATCGCCCACAGTCCCCGAGAAGTTGGGGGGAGGGGTCGGCAATTGAACCGGTGCCTAGA
GAAGGTGGCGCGGGGTAAACTGGGAAAGTGATGTCGTGTACTGGCTCCGCCTTTTTCCCGAGGGTGGGGG
AGAACCGTATATAAGTGCAGTAGTCGCCGTGAACGTTCTTTTTCGCAACGGGTTTGCCGCCAGAACACAG
GTAAGTGCCGTGTGTGGTTCCCGCGGGCCTGGCCTCTTTACGGGTTATGGCCCTTGCGTGCCTTGAATTA
CTTCCACCTGGCTGCAGTACGTGATTCTTGATCCCGAGCTTCGGGTTGGAAGTGGGTGGGAGAGTTCGAG
GCCTTGCGCTTAAGGAGCCCCTTCGCCTCGTGCTTGAGTTGAGGCCTGGCCTGGGCGCTGGGGCCGCCGC
GTGCGAATCTGGTGGCACCTTCGCGCCTGTCTCGCTGCTTTCGATAAGTCTCTAGCCATTTAAAATTTTT
GATGACCTGCTGCGACGCTTTTTTTCTGGCAAGATAGTCTTGTAAATGCGGGCCAAGATCTGCACACTGG
TATTTCGGTTTTTGGGGCCGCGGGCGGCGACGGGGCCCGTGCGTCCCAGCGCACATGTTCGGCGAGGCGG
GGCCTGCGAGCGCGGCCACCGAGAATCGGACGGGGGTAGTCTCAAGCTGGCCGGCCTGCTCTGGTGCCTG
GCCTCGCGCCGCCGTGTATCGCCCCGCCCTGGGCGGCAAGGCTGGCCCGGTCGGCACCAGTTGCGTGAGC
GGAAAGATGGCCGCTTCCCGGCCCTGCTGCAGGGAGCTCAAAATGGAGGACGCGGCGCTCGGGAGAGCGG
GCGGGTGAGTCACCCACACAAAGGAAAAGGGCCTTTCCGTCCTCAGCCGTCGCTTCATGTGACTCCACGG
AGTACCGGGCGCCGTCCAGGCACCTCGATTAGTTCTCGAGCTTTTGGAGTACGTCGTCTTTAGGTTGGGG
GGAGGGGTTTTATGCGATGGAGTTTCCCCACACTGAGTGGGTGGAGACTGAAGTTAGGCCAGCTTGGCAC
TTGATGTAATTCTCCTTGGAATTTGCCCTTTTTGAGTTTGGATCTTGGTTCATTCTCAAGCCTCAGACAG
TGGTTCAAAGTTTTTTTCTTCCATTTCAGGTGTCGTGAGGCTAGCACCGCCACCATGACCAGCCCCGCGG
CCGCTCAAAGCCGGGAGATCGACTGTTTGAGCCCGGAAGCGCAGAAGCTGGCGGAAGCCCGGCTCGCTGC
AAAACGGGCGGCCCGCGCGGAGGCTCGCGAGATCCGCATGAAGGAGCTGGAGCGGCAGCAGAAGGAGGTA
GAAGAGAGACCAGAAAAAGATTTTACTGAGAAGGGGTCTCGTAACATGCCGGGCCTGTCTGCAGCCACGC
TGGCCTCTCTGGGTGGGACTTCCTCTCGGAGAGGCAGCGGAGACACCTCCATCTCCATCGACACCGAGGC
ATCCATCAGGGAAATCAAGGACTCTCTAGCAGAAGTTGAAGAGAAATATAAGAAGGCTATGGTTTCCAAT
GCTCAGCTAGACAATGAAAAGACAAACTTCATGTACCAGGTTGATACCCTAAAAGATATGTTGCTGGAGC
TTGAAGAACAGCTGGCTGAATCTAGGCGGCAGTACGAAGAGAAAAACAAAGAATTTGAAAGGGAAAAACA
CGCCCACAGTATACTGCAATTTCAGTTTGCTGAAGTCAAGGAGGCCCTGAAGCAAAGAGAGGAAATGCTC
GAGAAACATGGAATAATCCTAAATTCAGAAATAGCTACCAATGGAGAGACTTCCGACACCCTCAATAATG
TTGGATACCAAGGTCCTACCAAGATGACAAAAGAAGAGTTAAATGCCCTCAAGTCGACAGGGGATGGGAC
CCTAGGAAGAGCCAGTGAAGTGGAGGTGAAAAATGAAATCGTGGCGAATGTGGGGAAAAGAGAAATCTTG
CACAATACTGAGAAAGAACAACACACAGAGGACACAGTGAAGGACTGTGTGGACATAGAGGTATTCCCTG
CTGGTGAGAATACCGAGGACCAGAAATCCTCTGAAGACACTGCCCCATTCCTAGGAACCTTAGCAGGTGC
TACCTATGAGGAACAGGTTCAAAGCCAAATTCTTGAGAGCAGTTCTCTCCCTGAAAACACAGTACAGGTT
GAGTCAAATGAGGTCATGGGTGCACCAGATGACAGGACCAGAACTCCCCTTGAGCCATCCAACTGTTGGA
GTGACTTAGATGGTGGGAACCACACAGAGAATGTGGGAGAGGCAGCAGTGACTCAGGTTGAAGAGCAGGC
AGGCACAGTGGCCTCGTGTCCTTTAGGGCATAGTGATGACACAGTTTATCATGATGACAAATGTATGGTA
GAGGTCCCCCAAGAGTTAGAGACAAGCACAGGGCATAGTTTAGAGAAAGAATTCACCAACCAGGAAGCAG
CTGAGCCCAAGGAGGTTCCAGCGCACAGTACAGAAGTAGGTAGGGATCACAACGAAGAAGAGGGTGAAGA
AACAGGATTAAGGGACGAGAAACCAATCAAGACAGAAGTTCCTGGTTCTCCAGCAGGAACTGAGGGCAAC
TGTCAGGAAGCGACAGGTCCAAGTACAGTAGACACTCAAAATGAACCCTTAGATATGAAAGAGCCCGATG
AAGAAAAGAGTGACCAACAGGGAGAGGCATTGGACTCATCGCAGAAGAAGACAAAGAACAAGAAAAAGAA
AAACAAGAAGAAAAAATCCCCAGTACCCGTAGAAACCCTTAAAGATGTTAAAAAAGAGTTAACGTATCAG
AACACAGATTTAAGTGAAATTAAGGAAGAAGAGCAGGTAAAGTCTACTGACAGAAAGTCAGCAGTGGAAG
CCCAAAACGAGGTGACTGAAAATCCAAAACAGAAAATTGCAGCAGAAAGCAGTGAAAATGTTGATTGTCC
GGAGAATCCTAAAATTAAGTTGGATGGAAAACTTGACCAAGAAGGTGATGATGTACAAACAGCAGCTGAG
GAGGTACTAGCTGATGGAGACACATTAGATTTTGAGGATGACACCGTTCAATCATCAGGCCCGAGGGCTG
GTGGTGAAGAATTAGATGAAGGTGTTGCAAAAGATAATGCTAAAATAGATGGTGCCACTCAAAGCAGTCC
TGCAGAACCAAAGAGCGAAGACGCAGATCGCTGCACCCTGCCCGAACATGAAAGTCCCTCACAGGACATT
AGTGATGCCTGTGAAGCAGAAAGTACAGAGAGGTGTGAGATGTCAGAACATCCAAGTCAGACCGTCAGGA
AAGCTTTAGACAGCAATAGCCTAGAGAACGATGACTTGTCGGCACCAGGAAGAGAGCCAGGGCACTTCAA
TCCAGAAAGCAGAGAAGATACCAGAGGAGGGAATGAGAAGGGCAAAAGCAAAGAAGACTGTACCATGTCC
TAGTAATGAACTAGTCCGTAACTTGAAAGTATTTCGATTTCTTGGCTTTATATATCTTGTGGAAAGGACG
ACGCCTAGCCGTCTGTCATTAGGCTACGCGTTAAGTCGACAATCAACCTCTGGATTACAAAATTTGTGAA
AGATTGACTGGTATTCTTAACTATGTTGCTCCTTTTACGCTATGTGGATACGCTGCTTTAATGCCTTTGT
ATCATGCTATTGCTTCCCGTATGGCTTTCATTTTCTCCTCCTTGTATAAATCCTGGTTGCTGTCTCTTTA
TGAGGAGTTGTGGCCCGTTGTCAGGCAACGTGGCGTGGTGTGCACTGTGTTTGCTGACGCAACCCCCACT
GGTTGGGGCATTGCCACCACCTGTCAGCTCCTTTCCGGGACTTTCGCTTTCCCCCTCCCTATTGCCACGG
CGGAACTCATCGCCGCCTGCCTTGCCCGCTGCTGGACAGGGGCTCGGCTGTTGGGCACTGACAATTCCGT
GGTGTTGTCGGGGAAATCATCGTCCTTTCCTTGGCTGCTCGCCTGTGTTGCCACCTGGATTCTGCGCGGG
ACGTCCTTCTGCTACGTCCCTTCGGCCCTCAATCCAGCGGACCTTCCTTCCCGCGGCCTGCTGCCGGCTC
TGCGGCCTCTTCCGCGTCTTCGCCTTCGCCCTCAGACGAGTCGGATCTCCCTTTGGGCCGCCTCCCCGCG
TCGACTTTAAGACCAATGACTTACAAGGCAGCTGTAGATCTTAGCCACTTTTTAAAAGAAAAGGGGGGAC
TGGAAGGGCTAATTCACTCCCAACGAAGACAAGATCTGCTTTTTGCTTGTACTGGGTCTCTCTGGTTAGA
CCAGATCTGAGCCTGGGAGCTCTCTGGCTAACTAGGGAACCCACTGCTTAAGCCTCAATAAAGCTTGCCT
TGAGTGCTTCAAGTAGTGTGTGCCCGTCTGTTGTGTGACTCTGGTAACTAGAGATCCCTCAGACCCTTTT
AGTCAGTGTGGAAAATCTCTAGCAGTACGTATAGTAGTTCATGTCATCTTATTATTCAGTATTTATAACT
TGCAAAGAAATGAATATCAGAGAGTGAGAGGAACTTGTTTATTGCAGCTTATAATGGTTACAAATAAAGC
AATAGCATCACAAATTTCACAAATAAAGCATTTTTTTCACTGCATTCTAGTTGTGGTTTGTCCAAACTCA
TCAATGTATCTTATCATGTCTGGCTCTAGCTATCCCGCCCCTAACTCCGCCCATCCCGCCCCTAACTCCG
CCCAGTTCCGCCCATTCTCCGCCCCATGGCTGACTAATTTTTTTTATTTATGCAGAGGCCGAGGCCGCCT
CGGCCTCTGAGCTATTCCAGAAGTAGTGAGGAGGCTTTTTTGGAGGCCTAGGGACGTACCCAATTCGCCC
TATAGTGAGTCGTATTACGCGCGCTCACTGGCCGTCGTTTTACAACGTCGTGACTGGGAAAACCCTGGCG
TTACCCAACTTAATCGCCTTGCAGCACATCCCCCTTTCGCCAGCTGGCGTAATAGCGAAGAGGCCCGCAC
CGATCGCCCTTCCCAACAGTTGCGCAGCCTGAATGGCGAATGGG
[124 nt withheld, positions 7955-8078]
C
[91 nt withheld, positions 8080-8170]
A
[49 nt withheld, positions 8172-8220]
CCTTTGACGTTGGAGTCCACGTTCTTT
[37 nt withheld, positions 8248-8284]
ACCCTATCTCGGTCTATTCTTTTGATTTATAAGGGATTTTGCCGATTTCGGCCTATTGGTTAAAAAATGA
GCTGATTTAACAAAAATTTAACGCGAATTTTAACAAAATATTAACGCTTACAATTTAGGTGGCACTTTTC
GGGGAAATGTGCGCGGAACCCCTATTTGTTTATTTTTCTAAATACATTCAAATATGTATCCGCTCATGAG
ACAATAACCCTGATAAATGCTTCAATAATATTGAAAAAGGAAGAGTATGAGTATTCAACATTTCCGTGTC
GCCCTTATTCCCTTTTTTGCGGCATTTTGCCTTCCTGTTTTTGCTCACCCAGAAACGCTGGTGAAAGTAA
AAGATGCTGAAGATCAGTTGGGTGCACGAGTGGGTTACATCGAACTGGATCTCAACAGCGGTAAGATCCT
TGAGAGTTTTCGCCCCGAAGAACGTTTTCCAATGATGAGCACTTTTAAAGTTCTGCTATGTGGCGCGGTA
TTATCCCGTATTGACGCCGGGCAAGAGCAACTCGGTCGCCGCATACACTATTCTCAGAATGACTTGGTTG
AGTACTCACCAGTCACAGAAAAGCATCTTACGGATGGCATGACAGTAAGAGAATTATGCAGTGCTGCCAT
AACCATGAGTGATAACACTGCGGCCAACTTACTTCTGACAACGATCGGAGGACCGAAGGAGCTAACCGCT
TTTTTGCACAACATGGGGGATCATGTAACTCGCCTTGATCGTTGGGAACCGGAGCTGAATGAAGCCATAC
CAAACGACGAGCGTGACACCACGATGCCTGTAGCAATGGCAACAACGTTGCGCAAACTATTAACTGGCGA
ACTACTTACTCTAGCTTCCCGGCAACAATTAATAGACTGGATGGAGGCGGATAAAGTTGCAGGACCACTT
CTGCGCTCGGCCCTTCCGGCTGGCTGGTTTATTGCTGATAAATCTGGAGCCGGTGAGCGTGGGTCTCGCG
GTATCATTGCAGCACTGGGGCCAGATGGTAAGCCCTCCCGTATCGTAGTTATCTACACGACGGGGAGTCA
GGCAACTATGGATGAACGAAATAGACAGATCGCTGAGATAGGTGCCTCACTGATTAAGCATTGGTAACTG
TCAGACCAAGTTTACTCATATATACTTTAGATTGATTTAAAACTTCATTTTTAATTTAAAAGGATCTAGG
TGAAGATCCTTTTTGATAATCTCATGACCAAAATCCCTTAACGTGAGTTTTCGTTCCACTGAGCGTCAGA
CCCCGTAGAAAAGATCAAAGGATCTTCTTGAGATCCTTTTTTTCTGCGCGTAATCTGCTGCTTGCAAACA
AAAAAACCACCGCTACCAGCGGTGGTTTGTTTGCCGGATCAAGAGCTACCAACTCTTTTTCCGAAGGTAA
CTGGCTTCAGCAGAGCGCAGATACCAAATACTGTTCTTCTAGTGTAGCCGTAGTTAGGCCACCACTTCAA
GAACTCTGTAGCACCGCCTACATACCTCGCTCTGCTAATCCTGTTACCAGTGGCTGCTGCCAGTGGCGAT
AAGTCGTGTCTTACCGGGTTGGACTCAAGACGATAGTTACCGGATAAGGCGCAGCGGTCGGGCTGAACGG
GGGGTTCGTGCACACAGCCCAGCTTGGAGCGAACGACCTACACCGAACTGAGATACCTACAGCGTGAGCT
ATGAGAAAGCGCCACGCTTCCCGAAGGGAGAAAGGCGGACAGGTATCCGGTAAGCGGCAGGGTCGGAACA
GGAGAGCGCACGAGGGAGCTTCCAGGGGGAAACGCCTGGTATCTTTATAGTCCTGTCGGGTTTCGCCACC
TCTGACTTGAGCGTCGATTTTTGTGATGCTCGTCAGGGGGGCGGAGCCTATGGAAAAACGCCAGCAACGC
GGCCTTTTTACGGTTCCTGGCCTTTTGCTGGCCTTTTGCTCACATGTTCTTTCCTGCGTTATCCCCTGAT
TCTGTGGATAACCGTATTACCGCCTTTGAGTGAGCTGATACCGCTCGCCGCAGCCGAACGACCGAGCGCA
GCGAGTCAGTGAGCGAGGAAGCGGAAGAGCGCCCAATACGCAAACCGCCTCTCCCCGCGCGTTGGCCGAT
TCATTAATGCAGCTGGCACGACAGGTTTCCCGACTGGAAAGCGGGCAGTGAGCGCAACGCAATTAATGTG
AGTTAGCTCACTCATTAGGCACCCCAGGCTTTACACTTTATGCTTCCGGCTCGTATGTTGTGTGGAATTG
TGAGCGGATAACAATTTCACACAGGAAACAGCTATGACCATGATTACGCCAAGCGCGCAATTAACCCTCA
CTAAAGGGAACAAAAGCTGGAGCTGCAAGC
