>Addgene plasmid #144081 | TFORF1138 | depositor partial sequence | sequence record 284367 | Insert
ACCGCCACCATGACCAGCCCCGCGGCCGCTCAAAGCCGGGAGATCGACTGTTTGAGCCCGGAAGCGCAGA
AGCTGGCGGAAGCCCGGCTCGCTGCAAAACGGGCGGCCCGCGCGGAGGCTCGCGAGATCCGCATGAAGGA
GCTGGAGCGGCAGCAGAAGGAGGTAGAAGAGAGACCAGAAAAAGATTTTACTGAGAAGGGGTCTCGTAAC
ATGCCGGGCCTGTCTGCAGCCACGCTGGCCTCTCTGGGTGGGACTTCCTCTCGGAGAGGCAGCGGAGACA
CCTCCATCTCCATCGACACCGAGGCATCCATCAGGGAAATCAAGGACTCTCTAGCAGAAGTTGAAGAGAA
ATATAAGAAGGCTATGGTTTCCAATGCTCAGCTAGACAATGAAAAGACAAACTTCATGTACCAGGTTGAT
ACCCTAAAAGATATGTTGCTGGAGCTTGAAGAACAGCTGGCTGAATCTAGGCGGCAGTACGAAGAGAAAA
ACAAAGAATTTGAAAGGGAAAAACACGCCCACAGTATACTGCAATTTCAGTTTGCTGAAGTCAAGGAGGC
CCTGAAGCAAAGAGAGGAAATGCTCGAGAAACATGGAATAATCCTAAATTCAGAAATAGCTACCAATGGA
GAGACTTCCGACACCCTCAATAATGTTGGATACCAAGGTCCTACCAAGATGACAAAAGAAGAGTTAAATG
CCCTCAAGTCGACAGGGGATGGGACCCTAGGAAGAGCCAGTGAAGTGGAGGTGAAAAATGAAATCGTGGC
GAATGTGGGGAAAAGAGAAATCTTGCACAATACTGAGAAAGAACAACACACAGAGGACACAGTGAAGGAC
TGTGTGGACATAGAGGTATTCCCTGCTGGTGAGAATACCGAGGACCAGAAATCCTCTGAAGACACTGCCC
CATTCCTAGGAACCTTAGCAGGTGCTACCTATGAGGAACAGGTTCAAAGCCAAATTCTTGAGAGCAGTTC
TCTCCCTGAAAACACAGTACAGGTTGAGTCAAATGAGGTCATGGGTGCACCAGATGACAGGACCAGAACT
CCCCTTGAGCCATCCAACTGTTGGAGTGACTTAGATGGTGGGAACCACACAGAGAATGTGGGAGAGGCAG
CAGTGACTCAGGTTGAAGAGCAGGCAGGCACAGTGGCCTCGTGTCCTTTAGGGCATAGTGATGACACAGT
TTATCATGATGACAAATGTATGGTAGAGGTCCCCCAAGAGTTAGAGACAAGCACAGGGCATAGTTTAGAG
AAAGAATTCACCAACCAGGAAGCAGCTGAGCCCAAGGAGGTTCCAGCGCACAGTACAGAAGTAGGTAGGG
ATCACAACGAAGAAGAGGGTGAAGAAACAGGATTAAGGGACGAGAAACCAATCAAGACAGAAGTTCCTGG
TTCTCCAGCAGGAACTGAGGGCAACTGTCAGGAAGCGACAGGTCCAAGTACAGTAGACACTCAAAATGAA
CCCTTAGATATGAAAGAGCCCGATGAAGAAAAGAGTGACCAACAGGGAGAGGCATTGGACTCATCGCAGA
AGAAGACAAAGAACAAGAAAAAGAAAAACAAGAAGAAAAAATCCCCAGTACCCGTAGAAACCCTTAAAGA
TGTTAAAAAAGAGTTAACGTATCAGAACACAGATTTAAGTGAAATTAAGGAAGAAGAGCAGGTAAAGTCT
ACTGACAGAAAGTCAGCAGTGGAAGCCCAAAACGAGGTGACTGAAAATCCAAAACAGAAAATTGCAGCAG
AAAGCAGTGAAAATGTTGATTGTCCGGAGAATCCTAAAATTAAGTTGGATGGAAAACTTGACCAAGAAGG
TGATGATGTACAAACAGCAGCTGAGGAGGTACTAGCTGATGGAGACACATTAGATTTTGAGGATGACACC
GTTCAATCATCAGGCCCGAGGGCTGGTGGTGAAGAATTAGATGAAGGTGTTGCAAAAGATAATGCTAAAA
TAGATGGTGCCACTCAAAGCAGTCCTGCAGAACCAAAGAGCGAAGACGCAGATCGCTGCACCCTGCCCGA
ACATGAAAGTCCCTCACAGGACATTAGTGATGCCTGTGAAGCAGAAAGTACAGAGAGGTGTGAGATGTCA
GAACATCCAAGTCAGACCGTCAGGAAAGCTTTAGACAGCAATAGCCTAGAGAACGATGACTTGTCGGCAC
CAGGAAGAGAGCCAGGGCACTTCAATCCAGAAAGCAGAGAAGATACCAGAGGAGGGAATGAGAAGGGCAA
AAGCAAAGAAGACTGTACCATGTCCTAGTAATGAACTAGTCCGTAACTTGAAAGTATTTCGATTTCTTGG
CTTTATATATCTTGTGGAAAGGACGACGCCTAGCCGTCTGTCATTAGGCT
