>Addgene plasmid #144081 | TFORF1138 | depositor partial sequence | sequence record 284368 | Barcode
CGCCTAGCCGTCTGTCATTAGGCT
